Addgene plasmid #78207: pTEV5_ RpMatB_3
Purpose: Expression of double-cysteine variant of Malonyl-coenzyme A synthetase, RpMatB, as scaffold for ATP biosensor - very weak binding
Depositing lab: Martin Webb. Depositing organization: Francis Crick Institute. Publication: Development of a range of fluorescent reagentless biosensors for ATP, based on malonyl-coenzyme A synthetase. Vancraenenbroeck R, Kunzelmann S, Webb MR. PLoS One. 2017 Jun 21;12(6):e0179547. doi: 10.1371/journal.pone.0179547. eCollection 2017. PubMed 28636641.
Backbone
  Vector backbone: pTEV5
  Vector type: Bacterial Expression
Growth in bacteria
  Bacterial resistance: Ampicillin, 100 μg/mL
  Growth temperature: 37°C
  Growth strain: DH5alpha
  Growth instructions: use OverExpress C41(DE3) for protein expression
  Copy number: High Copy
Gene/Insert
  Gene/Insert name: matB (His6 C106A T167A R286C Q457C K488A)
  Species: Rhodopseudomonas palustris
  Mutation: C106A T167A R286C Q457C K488A
  Promoter: T7
  Tag / fusion protein: His6 (N terminal on backbone)
  Cloning method: Restriction Enzyme; 5′ cloning site Unknown (unknown if destroyed); 3′ cloning site Unknown (unknown if destroyed)
  Sequencing primers: 5′ T7; 3′ T7 terminal
Terms and licenses: Academic/Nonprofit Terms; Industry Terms: Not Available to Industry
Depositor comments: The plasmid is used to express Malonyl-coenzyme A synthetase from Rhodopseudomonas palustris (RpMatB), containing a His-tag and the mutations C106A, T167A, R286C, Q457C and K488A: (His6/C106A/R286C/Q457C/K488A/T167A)RpMatB. The protein is modified for use as the scaffold of an ATP biosensor, Rho-RpMatB(ST167A). The two cysteine mutations are for label attachment (R286C and Q457C); there is a mutation to prevent enzyme activity (K488A), a mutation to change the wild-type cysteine (C106A), a mutation that weakens ATP binding (T167A) and an N-terminal His-tag to aid purification. When labelled with two 5-iodoacetamidotetramethylrhodamine (5-IATR) fluorophores, this adduct can be used as an ATP biosensor has a fluorescence intensity change of ~3-fold. With a Kd of >100 μM, this adduct variant can be used to measure ATP formation in the range of up to ~200 μM, in the presence of millimolar ADP.
How to cite: pTEV5_ RpMatB_3 was a gift from Martin Webb (Addgene plasmid # 78207 ; http://n2t.net/addgene:78207 ; RRID:Addgene_78207)
