[The description below was written by a language model from this plasmid's Addgene catalogue record and pLannotate feature annotations shown in this document.]
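Description:
pTEV5_ RpMatB_3 is a 6,887 bp bacterial expression plasmid built on the pTEV5 backbone, a pET-style T7 vector. It carries a ColE1/pMB1-type origin together with the pBR322 bom region and a rop gene (the catalogue lists it as high copy), an f1 phage origin, and a β-lactamase gene with its own promoter for ampicillin selection. Two short tetracycline-resistance fragments flanking the lacI cassette are non-functional backbone remnants. Expression is driven by a T7 promoter followed by a lac operator and the T7 gene 10 ribosome binding site. The plasmid-borne lacI gene supplies the repressor, so transcription is IPTG-inducible in a host that provides T7 RNA polymerase; the record names a C41(DE3) strain for expression. A T7 terminator closes the cassette.

The open reading frame begins with an N-terminal histidine tag (recorded as His6; the annotation software matched it as a fragment of an 8xHis tag) and a TEV protease cleavage site, which in principle allows tag removal. The matB coding sequence itself was not annotated in the feature table but presumably occupies the unannotated stretch between the TEV site and the terminator. It encodes malonyl-coenzyme A synthetase from Rhodopseudomonas palustris with five substitutions. R286C and Q457C introduce cysteines for fluorophore attachment, C106A removes the native cysteine, K488A abolishes enzyme activity, and T167A weakens ATP binding.

The purified protein serves as a scaffold for a reagentless ATP biosensor. When labelled with two tetramethylrhodamine iodoacetamide fluorophores, it gives a roughly three-fold fluorescence intensity change on ATP binding. This is the very weak-binding variant, with a Kd above 100 μM, suited to measuring ATP formation up to about 200 μM in the presence of millimolar ADP.
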