Features (pLannotate 1.2.2; 18 found; start..end, strand, type, name):
     16..35      +  CDS            8xHis (fragment): 8xHis affinity tag
     57..77      +  CDS            TEV site: tobacco etch virus (TEV) protease recognition and cleavage site
   1620..1667    +  terminator     T7 terminator: transcription terminator for bacteriophage T7 RNA polymerase
   1704..2159    +  rep_origin     f1 ori (sequence partly withheld): f1 bacteriophage origin of replication; arrow indicates direction of (+) strand synthesis
   2186..2290    +  promoter       AmpR promoter: bla
   2291..3151    +  CDS            AmpR: β-lactamase; bla; confers resistance to ampicillin, carbenicillin, and related antibiotics
   3322..3904    +  rep_origin     ori: high-copy-number ColE1/pMB1/pBR322/pUC origin of replication
   4090..4232    -  misc_feature   bom: basis of mobility region from pBR322
   4334..4525    -  CDS            rop: Rop protein, which maintains plasmids at low copy number; rop
   4542..4922    +  CDS            YPB1_ECOLX: Protein predicted: Swiss-Prot protein existence level 4. From Escherichia coli.
   4994..5285    -  CDS            TcR (fragment): tetracycline efflux protein; tet; confers resistance to tetracycline
   5300..5321    -  protein_bind   CAP binding site: CAP binding activates transcription in the presence of cAMP. E. coli catabolite activator protein
   5334..6416    -  CDS            lacI: lac repressor; lacI; The lac repressor binds to the lac operator to inhibit transcription in E. coli. This inhibition can be relieved by adding lactose or isopropyl-β-D-thiogalactopyranoside (IPTG).
   6417..6494    -  promoter       lacI promoter: lacI
   6502..6781    -  CDS            TcR (fragment): tetracycline efflux protein; tet; confers resistance to tetracycline
   6803..6821    +  promoter       T7 promoter: promoter for bacteriophage T7 RNA polymerase
   6822..6846    +  protein_bind   lac operator: The lac repressor binds to the lac operator to inhibit transcription in E. coli. This inhibition can be relieved by adding lactose or isopropyl-β-D-thiogalactopyranoside (IPTG). lac repressor encoded by lacI
   6861..6883    +  RBS            RBS: efficient ribosome binding site from bacteriophage T7 gene 10 (Olins and Rangwala, 1989)
>Addgene plasmid #78207 | pTEV5_ RpMatB_3 | depositor full sequence | sequence record 152439 | Full plasmid sequence
CATATATGTCGTACTACCATCACCATCACCATCACGATTACGATATCCCAACTAGTGAAAACCTGTATTT
TCAGGGCGCTAGCATGAACGCCAACCTGTTCGCCCGCCTGTTCGATAAGCTCGACGACCCCCACAAGCTC
GCGATCGAAACCGCGGCCGGGGACAAGATCAGCTACGCCGAGCTGGTGGCGCGGGCGGGCCGCGTCGCCA
ACGTGCTGGTGGCACGCGGCCTGCAGGTCGGCGACCGCGTTGCGGCGCAAACCGAGAAGTCGGTGGAAGC
GCTGGTGCTGTATCTCGCCACGGTGCGGGCCGGCGGCGTGTATCTGCCGCTCAACACCGCCTATACGCTG
CACGAGCTCGATTACTTCATCACCGATGCCGAGCCGAAGATCGTGGTGGCCGATCCGTCCAAGCGCGACG
GGATCGCGGCGATTGCCGCCAAGGTCGGCGCCACGGTGGAGACGCTTGGCCCCGACGGTCGGGGCTCGCT
CACCGATGCGGCAGCTGGAGCCAGCGAGGCGTTCGCCACGATCGACCGCGGCGCCGATGATCTGGCGGCG
ATCCTCTACACCTCAGGGACGGCCGGCCGCTCCAAGGGCGCGATGCTCAGCCACGACAATTTGGCGTCGA
ACTCGCTGACGCTGGTCGATTACTGGCGCTTCACGCCGGATGACGTGCTGATCCACGCGCTGCCGATCTA
TCACACCCATGGATTGTTCGTGGCCAGCAACGTCACGCTGTTCGCGCGCGGATCGATGATCTTCCTGCCG
AAGTTCGATCCCGACAAGATCCTCGACCTGATGGCGCGCGCCACCGTGCTGATGGGTGTGCCGACGTTCT
ACACGCGGCTCTTGCAGAGCCCGCGGCTGACCAAGGAGACGACGGGCCACATGAGGCTGTTCATCTCCGG
GTCGGCGCCGCTGCTCGCCGATACGCATTGCGAATGGTCGGCGAAGACCGGTCACGCCGTGCTCGAGCGC
TACGGCATGACCGAGACCAACATGAACACCTCGAACCCGTATGACGGCGACCGCGTCCCCGGCGCGGTCG
GCCCGGCGCTGCCCGGCGTTTCGGCGCGCGTGACCGATCCGGAAACCGGCAAGGAACTGCCGCGCGGCGA
CATCGGGATGATCGAGGTGAAGGGCCCGAACGTGTTCAAGGGCTACTGGCGGATGCCGGAGAAGACCAAG
TCTGAATTCCGCGACGACGGCTTCTTCATCACCGGCGACCTCGGCAAGATCGACGAGCGCGGCTACGTCC
ACATCCTCGGCCGCGGCAAGGATCTGGTGATCACCGGCGGCTTCAACGTCTATCCGAAGGAAATCGAGAG
CGAGATCGACGCCATGCCGGGCGTGGTCGAATCCGCGGTGATCGGCGTGCCGCACGCCGATTTCGGCGAG
GGCGTCACTGCCGTGGTGGTGCGCGACAAGGGTGCCACGATCGACGAAGCGTGCGTGCTGCACGGCCTCG
ACGGTCAGCTCGCCAAGTTCAAGATGCCGAAGAAAGTGATCTTCGTCGACGACCTGCCGCGCAACACCAT
GGGTGCGGTCCAGAAGAACGTCCTGCGCGAGACCTACAAGGACATCTACAAGTAAGGATCCGCGGCCGCT
GAGCAATAACTAGCATAACCCCTTGGGGCCTCTAAACGGGTCTTGAGGGGTTTTTTGCTGAAAGGAGGAA
CTATATCCGGATTGGCGAATGGG
[124 nt withheld, positions 1704-1827]
C
[91 nt withheld, positions 1829-1919]
A
[49 nt withheld, positions 1921-1969]
CCTTTGACGTTGGAGTCCACGTTCTTT
[37 nt withheld, positions 1997-2033]
ACCCTATCTCGGTCTATTCTTTTGATTTATAAGGGATTTTGCCGATTTCGGCCTATTGGTTAAAAAATGA
GCTGATTTAACAAAAATTTAACGCGAATTTTAACAAAATATTAACGTTTACAATTTCAGGTGGCACTTTT
CGGGGAAATGTGCGCGGAACCCCTATTTGTTTATTTTTCTAAATACATTCAAATATGTATCCGCTCATGA
GACAATAACCCTGATAAATGCTTCAATAATATTGAAAAAGGAAGAGTATGAGTATTCAACATTTCCGTGT
CGCCCTTATTCCCTTTTTTGCGGCATTTTGCCTTCCTGTTTTTGCTCACCCAGAAACGCTGGTGAAAGTA
AAAGATGCTGAAGATCAGTTGGGTGCACGAGTGGGTTACATCGAACTGGATCTCAACAGCGGTAAGATCC
TTGAGAGTTTTCGCCCCGAAGAACGTTTTCCAATGATGAGCACTTTTAAAGTTCTGCTATGTGGCGCGGT
ATTATCCCGTATTGACGCCGGGCAAGAGCAACTCGGTCGCCGCATACACTATTCTCAGAATGACTTGGTT
GAGTACTCACCAGTCACAGAAAAGCATCTTACGGATGGCATGACAGTAAGAGAATTATGCAGTGCTGCCA
TAACCATGAGTGATAACACTGCGGCCAACTTACTTCTGACAACGATCGGAGGACCGAAGGAGCTAACCGC
TTTTTTGCACAACATGGGGGATCATGTAACTCGCCTTGATCGTTGGGAACCGGAGCTGAATGAAGCCATA
CCAAACGACGAGCGTGACACCACGATGCCTGCAGCAATGGCAACAACGTTGCGCAAACTATTAACTGGCG
AACTACTTACTCTAGCTTCCCGGCAACAATTAATAGACTGGATGGAGGCGGATAAAGTTGCAGGACCACT
TCTGCGCTCGGCCCTTCCGGCTGGCTGGTTTATTGCTGATAAATCTGGAGCCGGTGAGCGTGGGTCTCGC
GGTATCATTGCAGCACTGGGGCCAGATGGTAAGCCCTCCCGTATCGTAGTTATCTACACGACGGGGAGTC
AGGCAACTATGGATGAACGAAATAGACAGATCGCTGAGATAGGTGCCTCACTGATTAAGCATTGGTAACT
GTCAGACCAAGTTTACTCATATATACTTTAGATTGATTTAAAACTTCATTTTTAATTTAAAAGGATCTAG
GTGAAGATCCTTTTTGATAATCTCATGACCAAAATCCCTTAACGTGAGTTTTCGTTCCACTGAGCGTCAG
ACCCCGTAGAAAAGATCAAAGGATCTTCTTGAGATCCTTTTTTTCTGCGCGTAATCTGCTGCTTGCAAAC
AAAAAAACCACCGCTACCAGCGGTGGTTTGTTTGCCGGATCAAGAGCTACCAACTCTTTTTCCGAAGGTA
ACTGGCTTCAGCAGAGCGCAGATACCAAATACTGTCCTTCTAGTGTAGCCGTAGTTAGGCCACCACTTCA
AGAACTCTGTAGCACCGCCTACATACCTCGCTCTGCTAATCCTGTTACCAGCTGCCAGTGGCGATAAGTC
GTGTCTTACCGGGTTGGACTCAAGACGATAGTTACCGGATAAGGCGCAGCGGTCGGGCTGAACGGGGGGT
TCGTGCACACAGCCCAGCTTGGAGCGAACGACCTACACCGAACTGAGATACCTACAGCGTGAGCTATGAG
AAAGCGCCACGCTTCCCGAAGGGAGAAAGGCGGACAGGTATCCGGTAAGCGGCAGGGTCGGAACAGGAGA
GCGCACGAGGGAGCTTCCAGGGGGAAACGCCTGGTATCTTTATAGTCCTGTCGGGTTTCGCCACCTCTGA
CTTGAGCGTCGATTTTTGTGATGCTCGTCAGGGGGGCGGAGCCTATGGAAAAACGCCAGCAACGCGGCCT
TTTTACGGTTCCTGGCCTTTTGCTGGCCTTTTGCTCACATGTTCTTTCCTGCGTTATCCCCTGATTCTGT
GGATAACCGTATTACCGCCTTTGAGTGAGCTGATACCGCTCGCCGCAGCCGAACGACCGAGCGCAGCGAG
TCAGTGAGCGAGGAAGCGGAAGAGCGCCTGATGCGGTATTTTCTCCTTACGCATCTGTGCGGTATTTCAC
ACCGCATATATGGTGCACTCTCAGTACAATCTGCTCTGATGCCGCATAGTTAAGCCAGTATACACTCCGC
TATCGCTACGTGACTGGGTCATGGCTGCGCCCCGACACCCGCCAACACCCGCTGACGCGCCCTGACGGGC
TTGTCTGCTCCCGGCATCCGCTTACAGACAAGCTGTGACCGTCTCCGGGAGCTGCATGTGTCAGAGGTTT
TCACCGTCATCACCGAAACGCGCGAGGCAGCTGCGGTAAAGCTCATCAGCGTGGTCGTGAAGCGATTCAC
AGATGTCTGCCTGTTCATCCGCGTCCAGCTCGTTGAGTTTCTCCAGAAGCGTTAATGTCTGGCTTCTGAT
AAAGCGGGCCATGTTAAGGGCGGTTTTTTCCTGTTTGGTCACTGATGCCTCCGTGTAAGGGGGATTTCTG
TTCATGGGGGTAATGATACCGATGAAACGAGAGAGGATGCTCACGATACGGGTTACTGATGATGAACATG
CCCGGTTACTGGAACGTTGTGAGGGTAAACAACTGGCGGTATGGATGCGGCGGGACCAGAGAAAAATCAC
TCAGGGTCAATGCCAGCGCTTCGTTAATACAGATGTAGGTGTTCCACAGGGTAGCCAGCAGCATCCTGCG
ATGCAGATCCGGAACATAATGGTGCAGGGCGCTGACTTCCGCGTTTCCAGACTTTACGAAACACGGAAAC
CGAAGACCATTCATGTTGTTGCTCAGGTCGCAGACGTTTTGCAGCAGCAGTCGCTTCACGTTCGCTCGCG
TATCGGTGATTCATTCTGCTAACCAGTAAGGCAACCCCGCCAGCCTAGCCGGGTCCTCAACGACAGGAGC
ACGATCATGCGCACCCGTGGGGCCGCCATGCCGGCGATAATGGCCTGCTTCTCGCCGAAACGTTTGGTGG
CGGGACCAGTGACGAAGGCTTGAGCGAGGGCGTGCAAGATTCCGAATACCGCAAGCGACAGGCCGATCAT
CGTCGCGCTCCAGCGAAAGCGGTCCTCGCCGAAAATGACCCAGAGCGCTGCCGGCACCTGTCCTACGAGT
TGCATGATAAAGAAGACAGTCATAAGTGCGGCGACGATAGTCATGCCCCGCGCCCACCGGAAGGAGCTGA
CTGGGTTGAAGGCTCTCAAGGGCATCGGTCGAGATCCCGGTGCCTAATGAGTGAGCTAACTTACATTAAT
TGCGTTGCGCTCACTGCCCGCTTTCCAGTCGGGAAACCTGTCGTGCCAGCTGCATTAATGAATCGGCCAA
CGCGCGGGGAGAGGCGGTTTGCGTATTGGGCGCCAGGGTGGTTTTTCTTTTCACCAGTGAGACGGGCAAC
AGCTGATTGCCCTTCACCGCCTGGCCCTGAGAGAGTTGCAGCAAGCGGTCCACGCTGGTTTGCCCCAGCA
GGCGAAAATCCTGTTTGATGGTGGTTAACGGCGGGATATAACATGAGCTGTCTTCGGTATCGTCGTATCC
CACTACCGAGATATCCGCACCAACGCGCAGCCCGGACTCGGTAATGGCGCGCATTGCGCCCAGCGCCATC
TGATCGTTGGCAACCAGCATCGCAGTGGGAACGATGCCCTCATTCAGCATTTGCATGGTTTGTTGAAAAC
CGGACATGGCACTCCAGTCGCCTTCCCGTTCCGCTATCGGCTGAATTTGATTGCGAGTGAGATATTTATG
CCAGCCAGCCAGACGCAGACGCGCCGAGACAGAACTTAATGGGCCCGCTAACAGCGCGATTTGCTGGTGA
CCCAATGCGACCAGATGCTCCACGCCCAGTCGCGTACCGTCTTCATGGGAGAAAATAATACTGTTGATGG
GTGTCTGGTCAGAGACATCAAGAAATAACGCCGGAACATTAGTGCAGGCAGCTTCCACAGCAATGGCATC
CTGGTCATCCAGCGGATAGTTAATGATCAGCCCACTGACGCGTTGCGCGAGAAGATTGTGCACCGCCGCT
TTACAGGCTTCGACGCCGCTTCGTTCTACCATCGACACCACCACGCTGGCACCCAGTTGATCGGCGCGAG
ATTTAATCGCCGCGACAATTTGCGACGGCGCGTGCAGGGCCAGACTGGAGGTGGCAACGCCAATCAGCAA
CGACTGTTTGCCCGCCAGTTGTTGTGCCACGCGGTTGGGAATGTAATTCAGCTCCGCCATCGCCGCTTCC
ACTTTTTCCCGCGTTTTCGCAGAAACGTGGCTGGCCTGGTTCACCACGCGGGAAACGGTCTGATAAGAGA
CACCGGCATACTCTGCGACATCGTATAACGTTACTGGTTTCACATTCACCACCCTGAATTGACTCTCTTC
CGGGCGCTATCATGCCATACCGCGAAAGGTTTTGCGCCATTCGATGGTGTCCGGGATCTCGACGCTCTCC
CTTATGCGACTCCTGCATTAGGAAGCAGCCCAGTAGTAGGTTGAGGCCGTTGAGCACCGCCGCCGCAAGG
AATGGTGCATGCAAGGAGATGGCGCCCAACAGTCCCCCGGCCACGGGGCCTGCCACCATACCCACGCCGA
AACAAGCGCTCATGAGCCCGAAGTGGCGAGCCCGATCTTCCCCATCGGTGATGTCGGCGATATAGGCGCC
AGCAACCGCACCTGTGGCGCCGGTGATGCCGGCCACGATGCGTCCGGCGTAGAGGATCGAGATCTCGATC
CCGCGAAATTAATACGACTCACTATAGGGGAATTGTGAGCGGATAACAATTCCCCTCTAGAAATAATTTT
GTTTAACTTTAAGAAGGAGATATA
