>Addgene plasmid #78207 | pTEV5_ RpMatB_3 | addgene partial sequence | sequence record 151777 | T7 5'-TAATACGACTCACTATAGGG-3'
TTCCCCTCTAGAAATAATTTTGTTTAACTTTAAGAAGGAGATATACATATATGTCGTACTACCATCACCA
TCACCATCACGATTACGATATCCCAACTAGTGAAAACCTGTATTTTCAGGGCGCTAGCATGAACGCCAAC
CTGTTCGCCCGCCTGTTCGATAAGCTCGACGACCCCCACAAGCTCGCGATCGAAACCGCGGCCGGGGACA
AGATCAGCTACGCCGAGCTGGTGGCGCGGGCGGGCCGCGTCGCCAACGTGCTGGTGGCACGCGGCCTGCA
GGTCGGCGACCGCGTTGCGGCGCAAACCGAGAAGTCGGTGGAAGCGCTGGTGCTGTATCTCGCCACGGTG
CGGGCCGGCGGCGTGTATCTGCCGCTCAACACCGCCTATACGCTGCACGAGCTCGATTACTTCATCACCG
ATGCCGAGCCGAAGATCGTGGTGGCCGATCCGTCCAAGCGCGACGGGATCGCGGCGATTGCCGCCAAGGT
CGGCGCCACGGTGGAGACGCTTGGCCCCGACGGTCGGGGCTCGCTCACCGATGCGGCAGCTGGAGCCAGC
GAGGCGTTCGCCACGATCGACCGCGGCGCCGATGATCTGGCGGCGATCCTCTACACCTCAGGGACGGCCG
GCCGCTCCAAGGGCGCGATGCTCAGCCACGACAATTTGGCGTCGAACTCGCTGACGCTGGTCGATTACTG
GCGCTTCACGCCGGATGACGTGCTGATCCACGCGCTGCCGATCTATCACACCCATGGATTGTTCGTGGCC
AGCAACGTCACGCTGTTCGCGCGCGGATCGATGATCTTCCTGCCGAAGTTCGATCCCGACAAGATCCTCG
ACCTGATGGCGCGCGCCACCGTGCTGATGGGTGTGCCGACGTTCTACACGCGGCTCTTGCAGAGCCCGCG
GCTGACCAAGGAGACGACGGGCCA
