>Addgene plasmid #78207 | pTEV5_ RpMatB_3 | addgene partial sequence | sequence record 151778 | T7term 5'-GCTAGTTATTGCTCAGCGG-3'
GTAGGTCTCGCGCAGGACGTTCTTCTGGACCGCACCCATGGTGTTGCGCGGCAGGTCGTCGACGAAGATC
ACTTTCTTCGGCATCTTGAACTTGGCGAGCTGACCGTCGAGGCCGTGCAGCACGCACGCTTCGTCGATCG
TGGCACCCTTGTCGCGCACCACCACGGCAGTGACGCCCTCGCCGAAATCGGCGTGCGGCACGCCGATCAC
CGCGGATTCGACCACGCCCGGCATGGCGTCGATCTCGCTCTCGATTTCCTTCGGATAGACGTTGAAGCCG
CCGGTGATCACCAGATCCTTGCCGCGGCCGAGGATGTGGACGTAGCCGCGCTCGTCGATCTTGCCGAGGT
CGCCGGTGATGAAGAAGCCGTCGTCGCGGAATTCAGACTTGGTCTTCTCCGGCATCCGCCAGTAGCCCTT
GAACACGTTCGGGCCCTTCACCTCGATCATCCCGATGTCGCCGCGCGGCAGTTCCTTGCCGGTTTCCGGA
TCGGTCACGCGCGCCGAAACGCCGGGCAGCGCCGGGCCGACCGCGCCGGGGACGCGGTCGCCGTCATACG
GGTTCGAGGTGTTCATGTTGGTCTCGGTCATGCCGTAGCGCTCGAGCACGGCGTGACCGGTCTTCGCCGA
CCATTCGCAATGCGTATCGGCGAGCAGTGGCGCCGACCCGGAGATGAACAGCCTCATGTGGCCCGTCGTC
TCCTTGGTCAGCCGCGGGCTCTGCAAGAGCCGCGTGTAGAACGTCGGCACACCCATCAGCACGGTGGCGC
GCGCCATCAGGTCGAGGATCTTGTCGGGATCGAACTTCGGCAGGAAGATCATCGATCCGCGCGCGAACAG
CGTGACGTTGCTGGCCACGAACAATCCATGGGTGTGATAGATCGGCAGCGCGTGGATCAGCACGTCATCC
GGCGTGAAGCGCCAGTAATCGACCAGCGTCAGCGAGTTCGACGCCAAATTGTCGTGGCTGAGCATCGCGC
CCTTGGAGCGGCCGGCCGTCCCTGAGGTGTAGAGGATCGCCGCCAGATCATCGGCGCCGCGGTCGATCGT
GGCGAACGCCTCGCTGGCTCCAGCTGCCGCATCGGTG
