>Addgene plasmid #78207 | pTEV5_ RpMatB_3 | depositor partial sequence | sequence record 152438 | matB (His6 C106A T167A R286C Q457C K488A)
ATGTCGTACTACCATCACCATCACCATCACGATTACGATATCCCAACTAGTGAAAACCTGTATTTTCAGG
GCGCTAGCATGAACGCCAACCTGTTCGCCCGCCTGTTCGATAAGCTCGACGACCCCCACAAGCTCGCGAT
CGAAACCGCGGCCGGGGACAAGATCAGCTACGCCGAGCTGGTGGCGCGGGCGGGCCGCGTCGCCAACGTG
CTGGTGGCACGCGGCCTGCAGGTCGGCGACCGCGTTGCGGCGCAAACCGAGAAGTCGGTGGAAGCGCTGG
TGCTGTATCTCGCCACGGTGCGGGCCGGCGGCGTGTATCTGCCGCTCAACACCGCCTATACGCTGCACGA
GCTCGATTACTTCATCACCGATGCCGAGCCGAAGATCGTGGTGGCCGATCCGTCCAAGCGCGACGGGATC
GCGGCGATTGCCGCCAAGGTCGGCGCCACGGTGGAGACGCTTGGCCCCGACGGTCGGGGCTCGCTCACCG
ATGCGGCAGCTGGAGCCAGCGAGGCGTTCGCCACGATCGACCGCGGCGCCGATGATCTGGCGGCGATCCT
CTACACCTCAGGGACGGCCGGCCGCTCCAAGGGCGCGATGCTCAGCCACGACAATTTGGCGTCGAACTCG
CTGACGCTGGTCGATTACTGGCGCTTCACGCCGGATGACGTGCTGATCCACGCGCTGCCGATCTATCACA
CCCATGGATTGTTCGTGGCCAGCAACGTCACGCTGTTCGCGCGCGGATCGATGATCTTCCTGCCGAAGTT
CGATCCCGACAAGATCCTCGACCTGATGGCGCGCGCCACCGTGCTGATGGGTGTGCCGACGTTCTACACG
CGGCTCTTGCAGAGCCCGCGGCTGACCAAGGAGACGACGGGCCACATGAGGCTGTTCATCTCCGGGTCGG
CGCCGCTGCTCGCCGATACGCATTGCGAATGGTCGGCGAAGACCGGTCACGCCGTGCTCGAGCGCTACGG
CATGACCGAGACCAACATGAACACCTCGAACCCGTATGACGGCGACCGCGTCCCCGGCGCGGTCGGCCCG
GCGCTGCCCGGCGTTTCGGCGCGCGTGACCGATCCGGAAACCGGCAAGGAACTGCCGCGCGGCGACATCG
GGATGATCGAGGTGAAGGGCCCGAACGTGTTCAAGGGCTACTGGCGGATGCCGGAGAAGACCAAGTCTGA
ATTCCGCGACGACGGCTTCTTCATCACCGGCGACCTCGGCAAGATCGACGAGCGCGGCTACGTCCACATC
CTCGGCCGCGGCAAGGATCTGGTGATCACCGGCGGCTTCAACGTCTATCCGAAGGAAATCGAGAGCGAGA
TCGACGCCATGCCGGGCGTGGTCGAATCCGCGGTGATCGGCGTGCCGCACGCCGATTTCGGCGAGGGCGT
CACTGCCGTGGTGGTGCGCGACAAGGGTGCCACGATCGACGAAGCGTGCGTGCTGCACGGCCTCGACGGT
CAGCTCGCCAAGTTCAAGATGCCGAAGAAAGTGATCTTCGTCGACGACCTGCCGCGCAACACCATGGGTG
CGGTCCAGAAGAACGTCCTGCGCGAGACCTACAAGGACATCTACAAGTAA
